>Addgene plasmid #205094 | pDisplay-SNAPtag | addgene full sequence | sequence record 406232 | Addgene NGS Result
CGCGCGTTGACATTGATTATTGACTAGTTATTAATAGTAATCAATTACGGGGTCATTAGTTCATAGCCCA
TATATGGAGTTCCGCGTTACATAACTTACGGTAAATGGCCCGCCTGGCTGACCGCCCAACGACCCCCGCC
CATTGACGTCAATAATGACGTATGTTCCCATAGTAACGCCAATAGGGACTTTCCATTGACGTCAATGGGT
GGAGTATTTACGGTAAACTGCCCACTTGGCAGTACATCAAGTGTATCATATGCCAAGTACGCCCCCTATT
GACGTCAATGACGGTAAATGGCCCGCCTGGCATTATGCCCAGTACATGACCTTATGGGACTTTCCTACTT
GGCAGTACATCTACGTATTAGTCATCGCTATTACCATGGTGATGCGGTTTTGGCAGTACATCAATGGGCG
TGGATAGCGGTTTGACTCACGGGGATTTCCAAGTCTCCACCCCATTGACGTCAATGGGAGTTTGTTTTGG
CACCAAAATCAACGGGACTTTCCAAAATGTCGTAACAACTCCGCCCCATTGACGCAAATGGGCGGTAGGC
GTGTACGGTGGGAGGTCTATATAAGCAGAACTCTCTGGCTAACTAGAGAACCCACTGCTTACTGGCTTAT
CGAAATTAATACGACTCACTATAGGGAGACCCAAGCTTGGTACCGAACTCGGATCCACTAGTAACGGCCG
CCAGTGTGCTGGAATTCGGCTTGGGGATATCCACCATGGAGACAGACACACTCCTGCTATGGGTACTGCT
GCTCTGGGTTCCAGGTTCCACTGGTGACAGATCTGCCGCAGGCAGCATGGACAAAGACTGCGAAATGAAG
CGCACCACCCTGGATAGCCCTCTGGGCAAGCTGGAACTGTCTGGGTGCGAACAGGGCCTGCACGAGATCA
AGCTGCTGGGCAAAGGAACATCTGCCGCCGACGCCGTGGAAGTGCCTGCCCCAGCCGCCGTGCTGGGCGG
ACCAGAGCCACTGATGCAGGCCACCGCCTGGCTCAACGCCTACTTTCACCAGCCTGAGGCCATCGAGGAG
TTCCCTGTGCCAGCCCTGCACCACCCAGTGTTCCAGCAGGAGAGCTTTACCCGCCAGGTGCTGTGGAAAC
TGCTGAAAGTGGTGAAGTTCGGAGAGGTCATCAGCTACCAGCAGCTGGCCGCCCTGGCCGGCAATCCCGC
CGCCACCGCCGCCGTGAAAACCGCCCTGAGCGGAAATCCCGTGCCCATTCTGATCCCCTGCCACCGGGTG
GTGTCTAGCTCTGGCGCCGTGGGGGGCTACGAGGGCGGGCTCGCCGTGAAAGAGTGGCTGCTGGCCCACG
AGGGCCACAGACTGGGCAAGCCTGGGCTGGGCAGCTCGCTGCAGGTCGACGAACAAAAACTCATCTCAGA
AGAGGATCTGAATGCTGTGGGCCAGGACACGCAGGAGGTCATCGTGGTGCCACACTCCTTGCCCTTTAAG
GTGGTGGTGATCTCAGCCATCCTGGCCCTGGTGGTGCTCACCATCATCTCCCTTATCATCCTCATCATGC
TTTGGCAGAAGAAGCCACGTTAGGCGGCCGCTCGAGATCAGCCTCGACTGTGCCTTCTAGTTGCCAGCCA
TCTGTTGTTTGCCCCTCCCCCGTGCCTTCCTTGACCCTGGAAGGTGCCACTCCCACTGTCCTTTCCTAAT
AAAATGAGGAAATTGCATCGCATTGTCTGAGTAGGTGTCATTCTATTCTGGGGGGTGGGGTGGGGCAGGA
CAGCAAGGGGGAGGATTGGGAAGACAATAGCAGGCGTGCTGGGGATGCGGTGGGCTCTATGGCTTCTGAG
GCGGAAAGAACCAGTGGCGGTAATACGGTTATCCACAGAATCAGGGGATAACGCAGGAAAGAACATGTGA
GCAAAAGGCCAGCAAAAGGCCAGGAACCGTAAAAAGGCCGCGTTGCTGGCGTTTTTCCATAGGCTCCGCC
CCCCTGACGAGCATCACAAAAATCGACGCTCAAGTCAGAGGTGGCGAAACCCGACAGGACTATAAAGATA
CCAGGCGTTTCCCCCTGGAAGCTCCCTCGTGCGCTCTCCTGTTCCGACCCTGCCGCTTACCGGATACCTG
TCCGCCTTTCTCCCTTCGGGAAGCGTGGCGCTTTCTCATAGCTCACGCTGTAGGTATCTCAGTTCGGTGT
AGGTCGTTCGCTCCAAGCTGGGCTGTGTGCACGAACCCCCCGTTCAGCCCGACCGCTGCGCCTTATCCGG
TAACTATCGTCTTGAGTCCAACCCGGTAAGACACGACTTATCGCCACTGGCAGCAGCCACTGGTAACAGG
ATTAGCAGAGCGAGGTATGTAGGCGGTGCTACAGAGTTCTTGAAGTGGTGGCCTAACTACGGCTACACTA
GAAGAACAGTATTTGGTATCTGCGCTCTGCTGAAGCCAGTTACCTTCGGAAAAAGAGTTGGTAGCTCTTG
ATCCGGCAAACAAACCACCGCTGGTAGCGGTGGTTTTTTTGTTTGCAAGCAGCAGATTACGCGCAGAAAA
AAAGGATCTCAAGAAGATCCTTTGATCTTTTCTACGGGGTCTGACGCTCAGTGGAACGAAAACTCACGTT
AAGGGATTTTGGTCATGAGATTATCAAAAAGGATCTTCACCTAGATCCTTTTAAATTAAAAATGAAGTTT
TAAATCAATCTAAAGTATATATGAGTAACCTGAGGCTATGGCAGGGCCTGCCGCCCCGACGTTGGCTGCG
AGCCCTGGGCCTTCACCCGAACTTGGGGGGTGGGGTGGGGAAAAGGAAGAAACGCGGGCGTATTGGCCCC
AATGGGGTCTCGGTGGGGTATCGACAGAGTGCCAGCCCTGGGACCGAACCCCGCGTTTATGAACAAACGA
CCCAACACCGTGCGTTTTATTCTGTCTTTTTATTGCCGTCATAGCGCGGGTTCCTTCCGGTATTGTCTCC
TTCCGTGTTTCAGTTAGCCTCCCCCTAGGGTGGGCGAAGAACTCCAGCATGAGATCCCCGCGCTGGAGGA
TCATCCAGCCGGCGTCCCGGAAAACGATTCCGAAGCCCAACCTTTCATAGAAGGCGGCGGTGGAATCGAA
ATCTCGTGATGGCAGGTTGGGCGTCGCTTGGTCGGTCATTTCGAACCCCAGAGTCCCGCTCAGAAGAACT
CGTCAAGAAGGCGATAGAAGGCGATGCGCTGCGAATCGGGAGCGGCGATACCGTAAAGCACGAGGAAGCG
GTCAGCCCATTCGCCGCCAAGCTCTTCAGCAATATCACGGGTAGCCAACGCTATGTCCTGATAGCGGTCC
GCCACACCCAGCCGGCCACAGTCGATGAATCCAGAAAAGCGGCCATTTTCCACCATGATATTCGGCAAGC
AGGCATCGCCATGGGTCACGACGAGATCCTCGCCGTCGGGCTTGCTCGCCTTGAGCCTGGCGAACAGTTC
GGCTGGCGCGAGCCCCTGATGCTCTTCGTCCAGATCATCCTGATCGACAAGACCGGCTTCCATCCGAGTA
CGTGCTCGCTCGATGCGATGTTTCGCTTGGTGGTCGAATGGGCAGGTAGCCGGATCAAGCGTATGCAGCC
GCCGCATTGCATCAGCCATGATGGATACTTTCTCGGCAGGAGCAAGGTGAGATGACAGGAGATCCTGCCC
CGGCACTTCGCCCAATAGCAGCCAGTCCCTTCCCGCTTCAGTGACAACGTCGAGCACAGCTGCGCAAGGA
ACGCCCGTCGTGGCCAGCCACGATAGCCGCGCTGCCTCGTCTTGCAGTTCATTCAGGGCACCGGACAGGT
CGGTCTTGACAAAAAGAACCGGGCGCCCCTGCGCTGACAGCCGGAACACGGCGGCATCAGAGCAGCCGAT
TGTCTGTTGTGCCCAGTCATAGCCGAATAGCCTCTCCACCCAAGCGGCCGGAGAACCTGCGTGCAATCCA
TCTTGTTCAATCATGCGAAACGATCCTCATCCTGTCTCTTGATCGATCTTTGCAAAAGCCTAGGCCTCCA
AAAAAGCCTCCTCACTACTTCTGGAATAGCTCAGAGGCCGGGCCTCGGCCTCTGCATAAATAAAAAAAAT
TAGTCAGCCATGGGGCGGAGAATGGGCGGAACTGGGCGGAGTTAGGGGCGGGATGGGCGGAGTTAGGGGC
GGGACTATGGTTGCTGACTAATTGAGATGCTTGCTTTGCATACTTCTGCCTGCTGGGGAGCCTGGGGACT
TTCCACACCTGGTTGCTGACTAATTGAGATGCTTGCTTTGCATACTTCTGCCTGCTGGGGAGCCTGGGGA
CTTTCCACACCCTAACTGACACACATTCCACAGCTGGTTCTTTCCGCCTCAGGACTCTTCCTTTTTCAAT
AAATCAATCTAAAGTATATATGAGTAAACTTGGTCTGACAGTTACCAATGCTTAATCAGTGAGGCACCTA
TCTCAGCGATCTGTCTATTTCGTTCATCCATAGTTGCCTGACTCCCCGTCGTGTAGATAACTACGATACG
GGAGGGCTTACCATCTGGCCCCAGTGCTGCAATGATACCGCGAGACCCACGCTCACCGGCTCCAGATTTA
TCAGCAATAAACCAGCCAGCCGGAAGGGCCGAGCGCAGAAGTGGTCCTGCAACTTTATCCGCCTCCATCC
AGTCTATTAATTGTTGCCGGGAAGCTAGAGTAAGTAGTTCGCCAGTTAATAGTTTGCGCAACGTTGTTGC
CATTGCTACAGGCATCGTGGTGTCACGCTCGTCGTTTGGTATGGCTTCATTCAGCTCCGGTTCCCAACGA
TCAAGGCGAGTTACATGATCCCCCATGTTGTGCAAAAAAGCGGTTAGCTCCTTCGGTCCTCCGATCGTTG
TCAGAAGTAAGTTGGCCGCAGTGTTATCACTCATGGTTATGGCAGCACTGCATAATTCTCTTACTGTCAT
GCCATCCGTAAGATGCTTTTCTGTGACTGGTGAGTACTCAACCAAGTCATTCTGAGAATAGTGTATGCGG
CGACCGAGTTGCTCTTGCCCGGCGTCAATACGGGATAATACCGCGCCACATAGCAGAACTTTAAAAGTGC
TCATCATTGGAAAACGTTCTTCGGGGCGAAAACTCTCAAGGATCTTACCGCTGTTGAGATCCAGTTCGAT
GTAACCCACTCGTGCACCCAACTGATCTTCAGCATCTTTTACTTTCACCAGCGTTTCTGGGTGAGCAAAA
ACAGGAAGGCAAAATGCCGCAAAAAAGGGAATAAGGGCGACACGGAAATGTTGAATACTCATACTCTTCC
TTTTTCAATATTATTGAAGCATTTATCAGGGTTATTGTCTCATGAGCGGATACATATTTGAATGTATTTA
GAAAAATAAACAAATAGGGGTTCCGCGCACATTTCCCCGAAAAGTGCCACCTG
[124 nt withheld, positions 5374-5497]
C
[91 nt withheld, positions 5499-5589]
A
[49 nt withheld, positions 5591-5639]
CCTTTGACGTTGGAGTCCACGTTCTTT
[37 nt withheld, positions 5667-5703]
ACCCTATCTCGGTCTATTCTTTTGATTTATAAGGGATTTTGCCGATTTCGGCCTATTGGTTAAAAAATGA
GCTGATTTAACAAAAATTTAACGCGAATTTTAACAAAATATTAACGCTTACAATTTACG
Features (pLannotate 1.2.2; 19 found; start..end, strand, type, name):
      9..388     +  enhancer       CMV enhancer: human cytomegalovirus immediate early enhancer
    389..589     +  promoter       CMV promoter: human cytomegalovirus (CMV) immediate early promoter
    591..621     +  LTR            5' LTR (truncated) (fragment): truncated 5' long terminal repeat (LTR) from HIV-1
    637..655     +  promoter       T7 promoter: promoter for bacteriophage T7 RNA polymerase
    736..798     +  sig_peptide    Igκ leader: leader sequence from mouse immunoglobulin κ light chain
    817..1361    +  CDS            SNAP-tag® (fragment): human O6-alkylguanine-DNA-alkyltransferase variant that forms covalent bonds with benzylguanine derivatives optimized for mammalian expression
   1414..1560    +  CDS            PDGFRβ TM domain: transmembrane domain from platelet derived growth factor receptor beta
   1588..1699    +  polyA_signal   bGH poly(A) signal: bovine growth hormone polyadenylation signal
   1816..1834    +  promoter       SV40 promoter (fragment): SV40 enhancer and early promoter
   1944..2532    -  rep_origin     ori: high-copy-number ColE1/pMB1/pBR322/pUC origin of replication
   2754..2770    +  polyA_signal   bGH poly(A) signal (fragment): bovine growth hormone polyadenylation signal
   2861..2908    -  polyA_signal   HSV TK poly(A) signal: herpes simplex virus thymidine kinase polyadenylation signal (Cole and Stacy, 1985)
   2967..3119    -  CDS            ble (fragment): BLE_KLEPN - Experimental evidence at protein level: Swiss-Prot protein existence level 1. Binding protein with a strong affinity to the bleomycin family of antibiotics. Binds to CL990; an antimitotic-antibiotic compound. From Klebsiella pneumoniae.
   3140..3934    -  CDS            NeoR/KanR: aminoglycoside phosphotransferase from Tn5; aph(3')-II (or nptII); confers resistance to neomycin, kanamycin, and G418 (Geneticin®)
   3969..4322    -  promoter       SV40 promoter: SV40 enhancer and early promoter
   4324..4341    -  promoter       AmpR promoter (fragment): bla
   4382..5242    -  CDS            AmpR: β-lactamase; bla; confers resistance to ampicillin, carbenicillin, and related antibiotics
   5243..5347    -  promoter       AmpR promoter: bla
   5374..5802    +  rep_origin     f1 ori (sequence partly withheld): f1 bacteriophage origin of replication; arrow indicates direction of (+) strand synthesis
