[The description below was written by a language model from this plasmid's Addgene catalogue record and pLannotate feature annotations shown in this document.]
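Description:
pDisplay-SNAPtag is a 5.8 kb mammalian expression plasmid designed to present the SNAP-tag on the outer surface of mammalian cells. It is built on pCMV(MinDis), a variant of the pDisplay vector from which the hemagglutinin epitope tag has been removed; the backbone was amplified from an earlier pCMV(MinDis)-based sensor plasmid. In bacteria it is maintained at high copy through a ColE1/pUC-type origin and selected with ampicillin via the β-lactamase gene. An f1 origin is also present. For mammalian cells, an SV40 early promoter drives a Tn5 NeoR/KanR cassette ending in an HSV TK polyadenylation signal, which permits G418 selection of stable transfectants.

The expression cassette uses the human cytomegalovirus immediate early enhancer and promoter, with a T7 promoter just downstream. The open reading frame begins with the mouse Igκ light chain leader, which directs the nascent protein into the secretory pathway. It continues with the roughly 546 bp SNAP-tag insert, cloned between BglII and SalI sites that are both retained. It ends with the PDGFRβ transmembrane domain, followed by a bovine growth hormone polyadenylation signal. Together, the leader and the membrane anchor tether the SNAP-tag in the plasma membrane with the tag facing the extracellular space. SNAP-tag is an engineered O6-alkylguanine-DNA alkyltransferase that reacts covalently with benzylguanine derivatives, so cells expressing this construct can be labelled on their surface with benzylguanine-conjugated dyes or other ligands. The annotation also reports several short fragment matches (HIV-1 LTR, ble, and additional SV40, bGH and AmpR promoter pieces); these appear to be backbone remnants rather than functional elements.
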