Addgene plasmid #205094: pDisplay-SNAPtag
Purpose: Display SNAPtag on the surface of mammalian cells
Depositing lab: Bianxiao Cui. Depositing organization: Stanford University. Publication: Curved adhesions mediate cell attachment to soft matrix fibres in three dimensions. Zhang W, Lu CH, Nakamoto ML, Tsai CT, Roy AR, Lee CE, Yang Y, Jahed Z, Li X, Cui B. Nat Cell Biol. 2023 Sep 28. doi: 10.1038/s41556-023-01238-1. PubMed 37770566.
Backbone
  Vector backbone: pCMV(MinDis) [variant of pDisplay]
  Backbone size w/o insert (bp): 5300
  Total vector size (bp): 5832
  Modifications to backbone: From pDisplay: Hemagglutinin (HA) tag removed
  Vector type: Mammalian Expression
  Selectable markers: Neomycin (select with G418)
Growth in bacteria
  Bacterial resistance: Ampicillin, 100 μg/mL
  Growth temperature: 37°C
  Growth strain: DH5alpha
  Copy number: High Copy
Gene/Insert
  Gene/Insert name: SNAPtag
  Insert size (bp): 546
  Cloning method: Restriction Enzyme; 5′ cloning site BglII (not destroyed); 3′ cloning site SalI (not destroyed)
  Sequencing primers: 5′ GTG ACA GAT CTG CCG CAG GCA GCA TGG ACA AAG ACT GCG AAA TGA AGC; 3′ TGT TCG TCG ACC TGC AGC GAG CTG CCC AGC CCA G
Resource information
  A portion of this plasmid was derived from a plasmid made by: The plasmid backbone was amplified from pCMV(MinDis).iGluSnFR, a gift from Loren Looger (Addgene plasmid # 41732).
Terms and licenses: Academic/Nonprofit Terms; Industry Terms: Not Available to Industry
How to cite: pDisplay-SNAPtag was a gift from Bianxiao Cui (Addgene plasmid # 205094 ; http://n2t.net/addgene:205094 ; RRID:Addgene_205094)
